Addgene plasmid #183605: pPyCAG-HA-EGFP-Myc-TM-IRES-Pac
Purpose: Mammalian expression vector for membrane-tethered HA- and Myc-tagged EGFP from the CAG promoter. Confers puromycin resistance.
Depositing lab: Sally Lowell. Publication: SyNPL: Synthetic notch pluripotent cell lines to monitor and manipulate cell interactions in vitro and in vivo. Malaguti M, Migueles RP, Annoh J, Sadurska D, Blin G, Lowell S. Development. 2022 May 26. pii: 275525. doi: 10.1242/dev.200226. PubMed 35616331.
Backbone
  Vector backbone: pPyCAG-IRES-Pac
  Backbone size w/o insert (bp): 6421
  Total vector size (bp): 7514
  Vector type: Mammalian Expression
  Selectable markers: Puromycin
Growth in bacteria
  Bacterial resistance: Ampicillin, 100 μg/mL
  Growth temperature: 37°C
  Growth strain: DH5alpha
  Copy number: High Copy
Gene/Insert
  Gene/Insert name: EGFP-TM
  Species: Synthetic
  Insert size (bp): 1093
  Promoter: CAG
  Tag / fusion protein: Mouse IgGK signal peptide (N terminal on insert); HA (N terminal on insert); Myc (C terminal on insert); Human PDGFRB transmembrane domain (C terminal on insert)
  Cloning method: Restriction Enzyme; 5′ cloning site XhoI (not destroyed); 3′ cloning site NotI (not destroyed)
  Sequencing primers: 5′ TGCTGGTTGTTGTGCTGT; 3′ CGCACACCGGCCTTATTCCA
Resource information
  A portion of this plasmid was derived from a plasmid made by: The HA-EGFP-Myc-TM cassette was a kind gift of Dr Luis Ángel Fernández (CNB-CSIC).
Terms and licenses: Academic/Nonprofit Terms; Industry Terms: Not Available to Industry
How to cite: pPyCAG-HA-EGFP-Myc-TM-IRES-Pac was a gift from Sally Lowell (Addgene plasmid # 183605 ; http://n2t.net/addgene:183605 ; RRID:Addgene_183605)
