[The description below was written by a language model from this plasmid's Addgene catalogue record and pLannotate feature annotations shown in this document.]
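Description:
pPyCAG-HA-EGFP-Myc-TM-IRES-Pac is a mammalian expression plasmid of about 7.5 kb, built on the pPyCAG-IRES-Pac backbone. It is maintained in E. coli through a high-copy ColE1/pUC-type origin and an ampicillin resistance gene (β-lactamase). The annotated sequence also contains an SV40 origin of replication, two SV40 polyadenylation signals and short lac-derived remnants. These appear to be backbone carry-over rather than functional parts of the payload. The feature table comes from a partial NGS assembly of 7,511 nt, which closely matches the catalogued total size.

Expression is driven by the CAG promoter, annotated as the CMV immediate-early enhancer, the chicken β-actin promoter and a chimeric β-actin/β-globin intron. This promoter gives strong constitutive transcription in many mammalian cell types. The roughly 1.1 kb synthetic insert, cloned between XhoI and NotI, encodes a mouse Igκ leader peptide, an HA epitope, EGFP, a Myc epitope and the transmembrane domain of human PDGFRβ. The leader directs the protein into the secretory pathway and the transmembrane segment anchors it in the plasma membrane, so the tagged EGFP should be displayed on the outside of the cell. The Myc tag is listed in the catalogue but was not picked up by the automated annotation, and the small "tight TRE" and "3xHA" fragment hits are probably partial matches to linker and single-tag sequence.

Downstream, an EMCV IRES links the puromycin N-acetyltransferase gene (Pac) to the same transcript, which ends at a bGH polyadenylation signal. Puromycin selection therefore enriches for cells that express the EGFP fusion. The associated publication describes synthetic Notch pluripotent cell lines for monitoring and manipulating cell–cell interactions. That context suggests use in making cells that present surface EGFP, although the record does not spell out this role.
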