Features (pLannotate 1.2.2; 26 found; start..end, strand, type, name):
    309..443     +  polyA_signal   SV40 poly(A) signal: SV40 polyadenylation signal
    457..836     +  enhancer       CMV enhancer: human cytomegalovirus immediate early enhancer
    838..1113    +  promoter       chicken β-actin promoter: No description available
   1114..2129    +  intron         chimeric intron: chimera between introns from chicken β-actin and rabbit β-globin
   2127..2183    +  CDS            HBB (fragment): HBB_LEPEU - Experimental evidence at protein level: Swiss-Prot protein existence level 1. Involved in oxygen transport from the lung to the various peripheral tissues. From Lepus europaeus (European hare).
   2200..2262    +  sig_peptide    Igκ leader: leader sequence from mouse immunoglobulin κ light chain
   2262..2285    +  CDS            3xHA (fragment): three tandem HA epitope tags
   2325..2344    +  promoter       tight TRE promoter (fragment): Tet-responsive promoter PTight, consisting of seven tet operator sequences followed by the minimal CMV promoter
   2368..3084    +  CDS            EGFP: EGFP is a basic (constitutively fluorescent) green fluorescent protein published in 1996, derived from Aequorea victoria. It is reported to be a rapidly-maturing weak dimer with moderate acid sensitivity.
   3127..3273    +  CDS            PDGFRβ TM domain: transmembrane domain from platelet derived growth factor receptor beta
   3285..3308    -  misc_feature   MCS (fragment): pBluescript multiple cloning site
   3428..3890    +  misc_feature   IRES: internal ribosome entry site (IRES) of the encephalomyocarditis virus (EMCV)
   3904..4503    +  CDS            PuroR: puromycin N-acetyltransferase; pac from Streptomyces alboniger; confers resistance to puromycin
   4590..4814    +  polyA_signal   bGH poly(A) signal: bovine growth hormone polyadenylation signal
   4818..4834    +  promoter       SV40 promoter (fragment): SV40 enhancer and early promoter
   4885..4901    -  protein_bind   lac operator: The lac repressor binds to the lac operator to inhibit transcription in E. coli. This inhibition can be relieved by adding lactose or isopropyl-β-D-thiogalactopyranoside (IPTG). lac repressor encoded by lacI
   4909..4939    -  promoter       lac promoter: promoter for the E. coli lac operon
   4954..4975    -  protein_bind   CAP binding site: CAP binding activates transcription in the presence of cAMP. E. coli catabolite activator protein
   4988..5027    -  CDS            lacI (fragment): lac repressor; lacI; The lac repressor binds to the lac operator to inhibit transcription in E. coli. This inhibition can be relieved by adding lactose or isopropyl-β-D-thiogalactopyranoside (IPTG).
   5034..5056    +  promoter       SV40 promoter (fragment): SV40 enhancer and early promoter
   5080..5215    +  rep_origin     SV40 ori: SV40 origin of replication
   5235..5369    +  polyA_signal   SV40 poly(A) signal: SV40 polyadenylation signal
   5371..5425    -  CDS            lacI (fragment): lac repressor; lacI; The lac repressor binds to the lac operator to inhibit transcription in E. coli. This inhibition can be relieved by adding lactose or isopropyl-β-D-thiogalactopyranoside (IPTG).
   5608..6196    -  rep_origin     ori: high-copy-number ColE1/pMB1/pBR322/pUC origin of replication
   6367..7227    -  CDS            AmpR: β-lactamase; bla; confers resistance to ampicillin, carbenicillin, and related antibiotics
   7228..7244    -  promoter       AmpR promoter (fragment): bla
>Addgene plasmid #183605 | pPyCAG-HA-EGFP-Myc-TM-IRES-Pac | addgene full sequence | sequence record 361591 | Addgene Partial NGS Result
AGCTGTTGTCATAGTAATGATTGGGTGGAAACATTCCAGGCCTGGGTGGAGAGGCTTTTTGCTTCCTCTT
GCAAAACCACACTGACATTCCAGGCCTGGGTGGAGAGGCTTTTTGCTTCCTCTTGCAAAACCACACTGCC
CTCTGGAGGGCAGTTGCCTAGCAACTAATTAAAAGAGGATGTCGCACGGCCAGCTGCGGTCAGTTAGTCA
CTTCCTGCTTAACTGACTTGACATTTTCTATTTTAAGAGTCGGGAGGAAAATTACTGTGTTGGAGGCCCT
CCGCCATCTTCTGAAGCTGAATCGAATTAACTTGTTTATTGCAGCTTATAATGGTTACAAATAAAGCAAT
AGCATCACAAATTTCACAAATAAAGCATTTTTTTCACTGCATTCTAGTTGTGGTTTGTCCAAACTCATCA
ATGTATCTTATCATGTCTGGATCTGATATCATCGTCGACATTGATTATTGACTAGTTATTAATAGTAATC
AATTACGGGGTCATTAGTTCATAGCCCATATATGGAGTTCCGCGTTACATAACTTACGGTAAATGGCCCG
CCTGGCTGACCGCCCAACGACCCCCGCCCATTGACGTCAATAATGACGTATGTTCCCATAGTAACGCCAA
TAGGGACTTTCCATTGACGTCAATGGGTGGAGTATTTACGGTAAACTGCCCACTTGGCAGTACATCAAGT
GTATCATATGCCAAGTACGCCCCCTATTGACGTCAATGACGGTAAATGGCCCGCCTGGCATTATGCCCAG
TACATGACCTTATGGGACTTTCCTACTTGGCAGTACATCTACGTATTAGTCATCGCTATTACCATGGTCG
AGGTGAGCCCCACGTTCTGCTTCACTCTCCCCATCTCCCCCCCCTCCCCACCCCCAATTTTGTATTTATT
TATTTTTTAATTATTTTGTGCAGCGATGGGGGCGGGGGGGGGGGGGGSGCGCGCCRGGSGGGGSGGGGSG
GGGSGRGGGGSGGGGSGGGGSGAGGCGGAGAGGTGCGGCGGCAGCCAATCAGAGCGGCGCGCTCCGAAAG
TTTCCTTTTATGGCGAGGCGGCGGCGGCGGCGGCCCTATAAAAAGCGAAGCGCGCGGCGGGCGGGAGTCG
CTGCGCGCTGCCTTCGCCCCGTGCCCCGCTCCGCCGCCGCCTCGCGCCGCCCGCCCCGGCTCTGACTGAC
CGCGTTACTCCCACAGGTGAGCGGGCGGGACGGCCCTTCTCCTCCGGGCTGTAATTAGCGCTTGGTTTAA
TGACGGCTTGTTTCTTTTCTGTGGCTGCGTGAAAGCCTTGAGGGGCTCCGGGAGGGCCCTTTGTGCGGGG
GGAGCGGCTCGGGGGGTGCGTGCGTGTGTGTGTGCGTGGGGAGCGCCGCGTGCGGCTCCGCGCTGCCCGG
CGGCTGTGAGCGCTGCGGGCGCGGCGCGGGGCTTTGTGCGCTCCGCAGTGTGCGCGAGGGGAGCGCGGCC
GGGGGCGGTGCCCCGCGGTGCGGGGGGGCTGCGAGGGGAACAAAGGCTGCGTGCGGGGTGTGTGCGTGGG
GGGGTGAGCAGGGGGTGTGGGCGCGTCGGTCGGGCTGCAACCCCCCCTGCACCCCCCTCCCCGAGTTGCT
GAGCACGGCCCGGCTTCGGGTGCGGGGCTCCGTACGGGGCGTGGCGCGGGGCTCGCCGTGCCGGGCGGGG
GGTGGCGGCAGGTGGGGGTGCCGGGCGGGGCGGGGCCGCCTCGGGCCGGGGRGGGCTCGGGGGAGGGGCG
CGGCGGCCCCCGGAGCGCCGGCGGCTGTCGAGGCGCGGCGAGCCGCAGCCATTGCCTTTTATGGTAATCG
TGCGAGAGGGCGCAGGGACTTCCTTTGTCCCAAATCTGTGCGGAGCCGAAATCTGGGAGGCGCCGCCGCA
CCCCCTCTAGCGGGCGCGGGGCGAAGCGGTGCGGCGCCGGCAGGAAGGAAATGGGCGGGGAGGGCCTTCG
TGCGTCGCCGCGCCGCCGTCCCCTTCTCCCTCTCCAGCCTCGGGGCTGTCCGCGGGGGGACGGCTGCCTT
CGGGGGGGACGGGGCAGGGCGGGGTTCGGCTTCTGGCGTGTGACCGGCGGCTCTAGAGCCTCTGCTAACC
ATGTTCATGCCTTCTTCTTTTTCCTACAGCTCCTGGGCAACGTGCTGGTTATTGTGCTGTCTCATCATTT
TGGCAAAGAATTCCTCGAGTGCCGCCACCATGGAGACAGACACACTCCTGCTATGGGTACTGCTGCTCTG
GGTTCCAGGTTCCACTGGTGACTATCCATATGATGTTCCAGATTATGCTGGGGCCCAGCCGGCCAGATCT
CCCGGGATCCGCGGGTTTAGTGAACCGTCAGATCCGCTAGCGCTACCGGTCGCCACCATGGTGAGCAAGG
GCGAGGAGCTGTTCACCGGGGTGGTGCCCATCCTGGTCGAGCTGGACGGCGACGTAAACGGCCACAAGTT
CAGCGTGTCCGGCGAGGGCGAGGGCGATGCCACCTACGGCAAGCTGACCCTGAAGTTCATCTGCACCACC
GGCAAGCTGCCCGTGCCCTGGCCCACCCTCGTGACCACCCTGACCTACGGCGTGCAGTGCTTCAGCCGCT
ACCCCGACCACATGAAGCAGCACGACTTCTTCAAGTCCGCCATGCCCGAAGGCTACGTCCAGGAGCGCAC
CATCTTCTTCAAGGACGACGGCAACTACAAGACCCGCGCCGAGGTGAAGTTCGAGGGCGACACCCTGGTG
AACCGCATCGAGCTGAAGGGCATCGACTTCAAGGAGGACGGCAACATCCTGGGGCACAAGCTGGAGTACA
ACTACAACAGCCACAACGTCTATATCATGGCCGACAAGCAGAAGAACGGCATCAAGGTGAACTTCAAGAT
CCGCCACAACATCGAGGACGGCAGCGTGCAGCTCGCCGACCACTACCAGCAGAACACCCCCATCGGCGAC
GGCCCCGTGCTGCTGCCCGACAACCACTACCTGAGCACCCAGTCCGCCCTGAGCAAAGACCCCAACGAGA
AGCGCGATCACATGGTCCTGCTGGAGTTCGTGACCGCCGCCGGGATCACTCTCGGCATGGACGAGCTGTA
CAAGTCCGTCGACGAACAAAAACTCATCTCAGAAGAGGATCTGAATGCTGTGGGCCAGGACACGCAGGAG
GTCATCGTGGTGCCACACTCCTTGCCCTTTAAGGTGGTGGTGATCTCAGCCATCCTGGCCCTGGTGGTGC
TCACCATCATCTCCCTTATCATCCTCATCATGCTTTGGCAGAAGAAGCCACGTTAGGCGGCCGCTCGATA
AGCTTGATATCGAATTCCGCCCCCCCCCCCTCTCCCTCCCCCCCCCCTAACGTTACTGGCCGAAGCCGCT
TGGAATAAGGCCGGTGTGCGTTTGTCTATATGTTATTTTCCACCATATTGCCGTCTTTTGGCAATGTGAG
GGCCCGGAAACCTGGCCCTGTCTTCTTGACGAGCATTCCTAGGGGTCTTTCCCCTCTCGCCAAAGGAATG
CAAGGTCTGTTGAATGTCGTGAAGGAAGCAGTTCCTCTGGAAGCTTCTTGAAGACAAACAACGTCTGTAG
CGACCCTTTGCAGGCAGCGGAACCCCCCACCTGGCGACAGGTGCCTCTGCGGCCAAAAGCCACGTGTATA
AGATACACCTGCAAAGGCGGCACAACCCCAGTGCCACGTTGTGAGTTGGATAGTTGTGGAAAGAGTCAAA
TGGCTCTCCTCAAGCGTATTCAACAAGGGGCTGAAGGATGCCCAGAAGGTACCCCATTGTATGGGATCTG
ATCTGGGGCCTCGGTGCACATGCTTTACATGTGTTTAGTCGAGGTTAAAAAAACGTCTAGGCCCCCCGAA
CCACGGGGACGTGGTTTTCCTTTGAAAAACACGATGATAATATGGCCACAACCATGACCGAGTACAAGCC
CACGGTGCGCCTCGCCACCCGCGACGACGTCCCCAGGGCCGTACGCACCCTCGCCGCCGCGTTCGCCGAC
TACCCCGCCACGCGCCACACCGTCGATCCGGACCGCCACATCGAGCGGGTCACCGAGCTGCAAGAACTCT
TCCTCACGCGCGTCGGGCTCGACATCGGCAAGGTGTGGGTCGCGGACGACGGCGCCGCGGTGGCGGTCTG
GACCACGCCGGAGAGCGTCGAAGCGGGGGCGGTGTTCGCCGAGATCGGCCCGCGCATGGCCGAGTTGAGC
GGTTCCCGGCTGGCCGCGCAGCAACAGATGGAAGGCCTCCTGGCGCCGCACCGGCCCAAGGAGCCCGCGT
GGTTCCTGGCCACCGTCGGCGTCTCGCCCGACCACCAGGGCAAGGGTCTGGGCAGCGCCGTCGTGCTCCC
CGGAGTGGAGGCGGCCGAGCGCGCCGGGGTGCCCGCCTTCCTGGAGACCTCCGCGCCCCGCAACCTCCCC
TTCTACGAGCGGCTCGGCTTCACCGTCACCGCCGACGTCGAGGTGCCCGAAGGACCGCGCACCTGGTGCA
TGACCCGCAAGCCCGGTGCCTGACGCCCGCCCCACGACCCGCAGCGCCCGACCGAAAGGAGCGCACGACC
CCATGCATCGATGATCTAGAGCTCGCTGATCAGCCTCGACTGTGCCTTCTAGTTGCCAGCCATCTGTTGT
TTGCCCCTCCCCCGTGCCTTCCTTGACCCTGGAAGGTGCCACTCCCACTGTCCTTTCCTAATAAAATGAG
GAAATTGCATCGCATTGTCTGAGTAGGTGTCATTCTATTCTGGGGGGTGGGGTGGGGCAGGACAGCAAGG
GGGAGGATTGGGAAGACAATAGCAGGCATGCTGGGGATGCGGTGGGCTCTATGGCTTCTGAGGCGGAAAG
AACCTGCAGCCCAAGCTTGGCGTAATCATGGTCATAGCTGTTTCCTGTGTGAAATTGTTATCCGCTCACA
ATTCCACACAACATACGAGCCGGAAGCATAAAGTGTAAAGCCTGGGGTGCCTAATGAGTGAGCTAACTCA
CATTAATTGCGTTGCGCTCACTGCCCGCTTTCCAGTCGGGAAACCTGTCGTGCCAGCGGATCCGCATCTC
AATTAGTCAGCAACCATAGTCCCGCCCCTAACTCCGCCCATCCCGCCCCTAACTCCGCCCAGTTCCGCCC
ATTCTCCGCCCCATGGCTGACTAATTTTTTTTATTTATGCAGAGGCCGAGGCCGCCTCGGCCTCTGAGCT
ATTCCAGAAGTAGTGAGGAGGCTTTTTTGGAGGCCTAGGCTTTTGCAAAAAGCTAACTTGTTTATTGCAG
CTTATAATGGTTACAAATAAAGCAATAGCATCACAAATTTCACAAATAAAGCATTTTTTTCACTGCATTC
TAGTTGTGGTTTGTCCAAACTCATCAATGTATCTTATCATGTCTGGATCCGCTGCATTAATGAATCGGCC
AACGCGCGGGGAGAGGCGGTTTGCGTATTGGGCGCTCTTCCGCTTCCTCGCTCACTGACTCGCTGCGCTC
GGTCGTTCGGCTGCGGCGAGCGGTATCAGCTCACTCAAAGGCGGTAATACGGTTATCCACAGAATCAGGG
GATAACGCAGGAAAGAACATGTGAGCAAAAGGCCAGCAAAAGGCCAGGAACCGTAAAAAGGCCGCGTTGC
TGGCGTTTTTCCATAGGCTCCGCCCCCCTGACGAGCATCACAAAAATCGACGCTCAAGTCAGAGGTGGCG
AAACCCGACAGGACTATAAAGATACCAGGCGTTTCCCCCTGGAAGCTCCCTCGTGCGCTCTCCTGTTCCG
ACCCTGCCGCTTACCGGATACCTGTCCGCCTTTCTCCCTTCGGGAAGCGTGGCGCTTTCTCATAGCTCAC
GCTGTAGGTATCTCAGTTCGGTGTAGGTCGTTCGCTCCAAGCTGGGCTGTGTGCACGAACCCCCCGTTCA
GCCCGACCGCTGCGCCTTATCCGGTAACTATCGTCTTGAGTCCAACCCGGTAAGACACGACTTATCGCCA
CTGGCAGCAGCCACTGGTAACAGGATTAGCAGAGCGAGGTATGTAGGCGGTGCTACAGAGTTCTTGAAGT
GGTGGCCTAACTACGGCTACACTAGAAGAACAGTATTTGGTATCTGCGCTCTGCTGAAGCCAGTTACCTT
CGGAAAAAGAGTTGGTAGCTCTTGATCCGGCAAACAAACCACCGCTGGTAGCGGTGGTTTTTTTGTTTGC
AAGCAGCAGATTACGCGCAGAAAAAAAGGATCTCAAGAAGATCCTTTGATCTTTTCTACGGGGTCTGACG
CTCAGTGGAACGAAAACTCACGTTAAGGGATTTTGGTCATGAGATTATCAAAAAGGATCTTCACCTAGAT
CCTTTTAAATTAAAAATGAAGTTTTAAATCAATCTAAAGTATATATGAGTAAACTTGGTCTGACAGTTAC
CAATGCTTAATCAGTGAGGCACCTATCTCAGCGATCTGTCTATTTCGTTCATCCATAGTTGCCTGACTCC
CCGTCGTGTAGATAACTACGATACGGGAGGGCTTACCATCTGGCCCCAGTGCTGCAATGATACCGCGAGA
CCCACGCTCACCGGCTCCAGATTTATCAGCAATAAACCAGCCAGCCGGAAGGGCCGAGCGCAGAAGTGGT
CCTGCAACTTTATCCGCCTCCATCCAGTCTATTAATTGTTGCCGGGAAGCTAGAGTAAGTAGTTCGCCAG
TTAATAGTTTGCGCAACGTTGTTGCCATTGCTACAGGCATCGTGGTGTCACGCTCGTCGTTTGGTATGGC
TTCATTCAGCTCCGGTTCCCAACGATCAAGGCGAGTTACATGATCCCCCATGTTGTGCAAAAAAGCGGTT
AGCTCCTTCGGTCCTCCGATCGTTGTCAGAAGTAAGTTGGCCGCAGTGTTATCACTCATGGTTATGGCAG
CACTGCATAATTCTCTTACTGTCATGCCATCCGTAAGATGCTTTTCTGTGACTGGTGAGTACTCAACCAA
GTCATTCTGAGAATAGTGTATGCGGCGACCGAGTTGCTCTTGCCCGGCGTCAATACGGGATAATACCGCG
CCACATAGCAGAACTTTAAAAGTGCTCATCATTGGAAAACGTTCTTCGGGGCGAAAACTCTCAAGGATCT
TACCGCTGTTGAGATCCAGTTCGATGTAACCCACTCGTGCACCCAACTGATCTTCAGCATCTTTTACTTT
CACCAGCGTTTCTGGGTGAGCAAAAACAGGAAGGCAAAATGCCGCAAAAAAGGGAATAAGGGCGACACGG
AAATGTTGAATACTCATACTCTTCCTTTTTCAATGACCGCTTTGGAAAAACAAAGACTGTATTTCCTGGA
AATTAATGTTTATTCAATAAACTGTGTATTCAGCTATATTCACATAGTGGTGAGGCTGAAATGAGGCGGG
AAGAGGCGGTTGGGGCTTAATTATATCAATTTGGGTGGCCCCACAGCGCCTCCAAGGCGCCAGTCCTGTT
TTGACAAGTTGCCTCTGGAAGCCTCTCTTCTTTTTCTCCAGAGTAAGCGGAGGCCAGGGGCCCCCGGCCT
CTGCTTAATACTAAAAAAAAC
